>Addgene plasmid #130828 | pHWBF07EC | addgene full sequence | sequence record 255143 | Addgene NGS Result
GTAAAACGACGGCCAGTCTTAAGCTCGGGCCCCAAATAATGATTTTATTTTGACTGATAGTGACCTGTTC
GTTGCAACAAATTGATGAGCAATGCTTTTTTATAATGCCAACTTTGTACAAAAAAGCAGGCTTCATGGTC
TCCAAGGGGGAGGAGCTGTTCACCGGCGTGGTCCCGATCCTGGTGGAGCTGGACGGGGATGTCAACGGCC
ACAAGTTCTCAGTGTCCGGCGAGGGGGAGGGCGACGCGACATACGGGAAGCTCACTCTGAAGTTCATTTG
CACGACCGGCAAGCTCCCGGTTCCCTGGCCAACCCTGGTGACAACTCTCACGTACGGCGTCCAGTGCTTC
TCCCGCTACCCGGACCACATGAAGCAGCATGATTTCTTCAAGAGCGCCATGCCAGAGGGCTACGTGCAGG
AGCGCACCATCTTCTTCAAGGACGATGGCAACTACAAGACCAGGGCGGAGGTGAAGTTCGAGGGGGACAC
GCTGGTCAACCGGATCGAGCTGAAGGGCATTGACTTCAAGGAGGATGGGAATATTCTGGGCCACAAGCTG
GAGTACAACTACAATTCGCATAACGTTTACATCATGGCTGACAAGCAGAAGAACGGCATTAAGGTCAATT
TCAAGATCCGCCACAATATTGAGGACGGCTCCGTCCAGCTGGCCGATCATTACCAGCAGAACACACCGAT
CGGGGACGGCCCTGTCCTCCTGCCCGATAATCACTACCTGTCTACTCAGTCAGCCCTCTCCAAGGACCCG
AACGAGAAGAGGGATCATATGGTTCTCCTGGAGTTCGTGACGGCGGCCGGGATCACCCTGGGCATGGACG
AGCTGTACAAGGGGGCCGGCGATTACAAGGACGATGACGATAAGGCGTACCCCTACGACGTCCCAGATTA
CGCGGGGGCTGGCATGCTCATGCACTACGACGTGGATAGGTCGGAGGACAGGCAGTCCGAGGAGGTCCAG
TCTGCGTACCGCAGGGACAGCGATATCGGCGAGGAGATGATCATTTCCAGCGAGGAGCAGAACGACGAGA
ATGAGTGGTCGTGGGTGAACCAGGACAGGGATGGTGGCCCACTGGCTGAGTCTGTTTCGTCTCTCCACAT
GACCCAGCAGGTGCTGGAGAATGAGATCCAGAAGCTCTCGGAGCTGGGGAAGGAGCTGGAGGCCGAGGAG
AGCACGTCGGGCAACAAGGACCAGGATGTCATTGTTCTGCCATACGCTGAGGTGGACATGCTCAAGCTGA
ATGAGAAGATGGAGCACCTGGAGCAGAAGGTGAAGGAGGTCTCTAACACAATCAGGGAGAAGGACCTCCG
GCTGTCAAAGCTCCAGATCCTGATTGGCACAGCGGACAGGGCCACTGTGGAGGAGGCTGCTGCGAGCATT
GATCAGCTGGAGACCGAGTTCGAGCACCATCTGCAGGAGATCCTGGAGGCTGAGATTCAGTACCTCGTCA
TGATGAAGGCCCGCCAGAATTGGCAGGTTAGGGCGGAGGACCAGATGGCTCTGGAGGAGCACAGGGCCTC
AGCTGCGGGCGATAACACACGGATGCTCCTGAAGCTCCGCGAGACTGAGAGCAAGATCGTTATGCTCAAG
GAGCAGGTGGACAAGCTGGAGGTTAGGGAGAAGGATCTCTACCGGACCACGGAGGTGCTGAAGATGCAGT
CACGCACCTTCAAGGTCTCCCTCTTCGGCCTGGTTCAGCTCATCATGATGTGCCTCAGCCTGAAGATGTT
CTTCGCTCAGGTGTCGGCCCCTTTCGACGAGGTTGTGCCGACGTGAGACCCAGCTTTCTTGTACAAAGTT
GGCATTATAAGAAAGCATTGCTTATCAATTTGTTGCAACGAACAGGTCACTATCAGTCAAAATAAAATCA
TTATTTGCCATCCAGCTGATATCCCCTATAGTGAGTCGTATTACATGGTCATAGCTGTTTCCTGGCAGCT
CTGGCCCGTGTCTCAAAATCTCTGATGTTACATTGCACAAGATAAAAATATATCATCATGAACAATAAAA
CTGTCTGCTTACATAAACAGTAATACAAGGGGTGTTATGAGCCATATTCAACGGGAAACGTCGAGGCCGC
GATTAAATTCCAACATGGATGCTGATTTATATGGGTATAAATGGGCTCGCGATAATGTCGGGCAATCAGG
TGCGACAATCTATCGCTTGTATGGGAAGCCCGATGCGCCAGAGTTGTTTCTGAAACATGGCAAAGGTAGC
GTTGCCAATGATGTTACAGATGAGATGGTCAGACTAAACTGGCTGACGGAATTTATGCCTCTTCCGACCA
TCAAGCATTTTATCCGTACTCCTGATGATGCATGGTTACTCACCACTGCGATCCCCGGAAAAACAGCATT
CCAGGTATTAGAAGAATATCCTGATTCAGGTGAAAATATTGTTGATGCGCTGGCAGTGTTCCTGCGCCGG
TTGCATTCGATTCCTGTTTGTAATTGTCCTTTTAACAGCGATCGCGTATTTCGTCTCGCTCAGGCGCAAT
CACGAATGAATAACGGTTTGGTTGATGCGAGTGATTTTGATGACGAGCGTAATGGCTGGCCTGTTGAACA
AGTCTGGAAAGAAATGCATAAACTTTTGCCATTCTCACCGGATTCAGTCGTCACTCATGGTGATTTCTCA
CTTGATAACCTTATTTTTGACGAGGGGAAATTAATAGGTTGTATTGATGTTGGACGAGTCGGAATCGCAG
ACCGATACCAGGATCTTGCCATCCTATGGAACTGCCTCGGTGAGTTTTCTCCTTCATTACAGAAACGGCT
TTTTCAAAAATATGGTATTGATAATCCTGATATGAATAAATTGCAGTTTCATTTGATGCTCGATGAGTTT
TTCTAATCAGAATTGGTTAATTGGTTGTAACACTGGCAGAGCATTACGCTGACTTGACGGGACGGCGCAA
GCTCATGACCAAAATCCCTTAACGTGAGTTACGCGTCGTTCCACTGAGCGTCAGACCCCGTAGAAAAGAT
CAAAGGATCTTCTTGAGATCCTTTTTTTCTGCGCGTAATCTGCTGCTTGCAAACAAAAAAACCACCGCTA
CCAGCGGTGGTTTGTTTGCCGGATCAAGAGCTACCAACTCTTTTTCCGAAGGTAACTGGCTTCAGCAGAG
CGCAGATACCAAATACTGTTCTTCTAGTGTAGCCGTAGTTAGGCCACCACTTCAAGAACTCTGTAGCACC
GCCTACATACCTCGCTCTGCTAATCCTGTTACCAGTGGCTGCTGCCAGTGGCGATAAGTCGTGTCTTACC
GGGTTGGACTCAAGACGATAGTTACCGGATAAGGCGCAGCGGTCGGGCTGAACGGGGGGTTCGTGCACAC
AGCCCAGCTTGGAGCGAACGACCTACACCGAACTGAGATACCTACAGCGTGAGCTATGAGAAAGCGCCAC
GCTTCCCGAAGGGAGAAAGGCGGACAGGTATCCGGTAAGCGGCAGGGTCGGAACAGGAGAGCGCACGAGG
GAGCTTCCAGGGGGAAACGCCTGGTATCTTTATAGTCCTGTCGGGTTTCGCCACCTCTGACTTGAGCGTC
GATTTTTGTGATGCTCGTCAGGGGGGCGGAGCCTATGGAAAAACGCCAGCAACGCGGCCTTTTTACGGTT
CCTGGCCTTTTGCTGGCCTTTTGCTCACATGTTCTTTCCTGCGTTATCCCCTGATTCTGTGGATAACCGT
ATTACCGCCTTTGAGTGAGCTGATACCGCTCGCCGCAGCCGAACGACCGAGCGCAGCGAGTCAGTGAGCG
AGGAAGCGGAAGAGCGCCCAATACGCAAACCGCCTCTCCCCGCGCGTTGGCCGATTCATTAATGCAGCTG
GCACGACAGGTTTCCCGACTGGAAAGCGGGCAGTGAGCGCAACGCAATTAATACGCGTACCGCTAGCCAG
GAAGAGTTTGTAGAAACGCAAAAAGGCCATCCGTCAGGATGGCCTTCTGCTTAGTTTGATGCCTGGCAGT
TTATGGCGGGCGTCCTGCCCGCCACCCTCCGGGCCGTTGCTTCACAACGTTCAAATCCGCTCCCGGCGGA
TTTGTCCTACTCAGGAGAGCGTTCACCGACAAACAACAGATAAAACGAAAGGCCCAGTCTTCCGACTGAG
CCTTTCGTTTTATTTGATGCCTGGCAGTTCCCTACTCTCGCGTTAACGCTAGCATGGATGTTTTCCCAGT
CACGACGTT
Features (pLannotate 1.2.2; 10 found; start..end, strand, type, name):
     33..132     +  protein_bind   attL1: mutant version of attL; recombination site for the Gateway® LR reaction LR Clonase™
    135..851     +  CDS            EGFP: EGFP is a basic (constitutively fluorescent) green fluorescent protein published in 1996, derived from Aequorea victoria. It is reported to be a rapidly-maturing weak dimer with moderate acid sensitivity.
   1798..1897    -  protein_bind   attL2: mutant version of attL; recombination site for the Gateway® LR reaction LR Clonase™
   1915..1933    -  promoter       T7 promoter: promoter for bacteriophage T7 RNA polymerase
   2067..2876    +  CDS            KanR: aminoglycoside phosphotransferase; aph(3')-Ia; confers resistance to kanamycin in bacteria or G418 (Geneticin®) in eukaryotes
   3023..3611    +  rep_origin     ori: high-copy-number ColE1/pMB1/pBR322/pUC origin of replication
   3794..3886    +  CDS            lacI (fragment): lac repressor; lacI; The lac repressor binds to the lac operator to inhibit transcription in E. coli. This inhibition can be relieved by adding lactose or isopropyl-β-D-thiogalactopyranoside (IPTG).
   3941..3968    -  terminator     rrnB T2 terminator: transcription terminator T2 from the E. coli rrnB gene
   4100..4143    +  terminator     rrnB T1 terminator: Escherichia coli rrnB; transcription terminator T1 from the E. coli rrnB gene
   4190..17      -  CDS            lacZα (fragment) (across the origin): LacZα fragment of β-galactosidase; lacZ fragment
