[The description below was written by a language model from this plasmid's Addgene catalogue record and pLannotate feature annotations shown in this document.]
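Description:
pHWBF07EC is a Gateway entry clone built on the pDONR221 backbone, carrying a maize (Zea mays) coding sequence, MLKP2, fused at its N terminus to an eGFP-FLAG-HA tag. It is a small (about 4.2 kb) bacterial plasmid maintained at high copy in E. coli through a ColE1/pUC-type origin and selected with kanamycin via the aph(3')-Ia resistance gene. Other backbone remnants in the annotation include rrnB T1 and T2 transcription terminators, which insulate the cloning region from read-through transcription, a T7 promoter lying just outside attL2, and short lacI and lacZα fragments that have no evident functional role here.

The payload sits between attL1 and attL2, the recombination sites used in the Gateway LR reaction. EGFP begins immediately after attL1. The roughly 950 bp between the end of EGFP and attL2 is not annotated by the automated feature caller, but it is where the catalogue entry would place the FLAG and HA epitopes and the MLKP2 open reading frame. No plant or other eukaryotic promoter is annotated within the att-flanked cassette, as expected for an entry vector. Expression therefore depends on transferring the fusion by LR recombination into a destination vector that supplies a promoter and terminator, and the record does not say which destination vector was used.

The stated purpose is expression of a fluorescently tagged plant LINC (linker of nucleoskeleton and cytoskeleton) complex protein for cell biology. The GFP moiety allows live imaging of localisation, for example at the nuclear envelope, while the FLAG and HA epitopes provide handles for immunodetection or affinity purification.
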