Addgene plasmid #130828: pHWBF07EC
Purpose: Expression of plant LINC fluorescent fusion protein for cell biology
Depositing lab: Hank Bass. Depositing organization: Florida State University, Tallahassee. Publication: Identification and characterization of genes encoding the nuclear envelope LINC complex in the monocot species Zea mays. Gumber HK, McKenna JF, Estrada AL, Tolmie AF, Graumann K, Bass HW. J Cell Sci. 2019 Feb 11;132(3). pii: jcs.221390. doi: 10.1242/jcs.221390. PubMed 30659121.
Backbone
  Vector backbone: pDONR221
  Vector type: Gateway entry vector
Growth in bacteria
  Bacterial resistance: Kanamycin, 50 μg/mL
  Growth temperature: 37°C
  Growth strain: DH5alpha
  Copy number: High Copy
Gene/Insert
  Gene/Insert name: MLKP2
  Species: Zea mays (maize)
  Tag / fusion protein: eGFP-FLAG-HA (N terminal on insert)
  Cloning method: Gateway Cloning
  Sequencing primers: 5′ GTAAAACGACGGCCAGT; 3′ AACAGCTATGACCATG
Terms and licenses: Academic/Nonprofit Terms; Industry Terms
How to cite: pHWBF07EC was a gift from Hank Bass (Addgene plasmid # 130828 ; http://n2t.net/addgene:130828 ; RRID:Addgene_130828)
